Addgene plasmid #206179: ACVR1-TSAA
Purpose: in vitro transcription of RNA encoding human ACVR1 with mutations S192A and S194A
Depositing lab: Mary Mullins. Depositing organization: University of Pennsylvania. Publication: Reduced GS domain serine/threonine requirements of Fibrodysplasia Ossificans Progressiva mutant type I BMP receptor ACVR1 in the zebrafish. Allen RS, Jones WD, Hale M, Warder BN, Shore EM, Mullins MC. J Bone Miner Res. 2023 Jun 17. doi: 10.1002/jbmr.4869. PubMed 37329499.
Backbone
  Vector backbone: pCS2+
  Backbone size w/o insert (bp): 4095
  Vector type: in vitro transcription
Growth in bacteria
  Bacterial resistance: Ampicillin, 100 μg/mL
  Growth temperature: 37°C
  Growth strain: DH5alpha
  Copy number: Unknown
Gene/Insert
  Gene/Insert name: activin A receptor type 1 (alt name: ALK2)
  Species: H. sapiens (human)
  Insert size (bp): 1600
  Mutation: S192A, S194A
  Entrez Gene: ACVR1 (a.k.a. ACTRI, ACVR1A, ACVRLK2, ALK2, FOP, SKR1, TSRI)
  Tag / fusion protein: FLAG tag (C terminal on insert)
  Cloning method: Unknown
  Sequencing primers: 5′ CMV Forward
Terms and licenses: Academic/Nonprofit Terms; Industry Terms: Not Available to Industry
How to cite: ACVR1-TSAA was a gift from Mary Mullins (Addgene plasmid # 206179 ; http://n2t.net/addgene:206179 ; RRID:Addgene_206179)
