[The description below was written by a language model from this plasmid's Addgene catalogue record and pLannotate feature annotations shown in this document.]
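Description:
ACVR1-TSAA is a pCS2+-based plasmid made for in vitro transcription of RNA encoding a mutant form of the human type I BMP receptor ACVR1 (also called ALK2). It is maintained in E. coli through a high-copy ColE1/pUC-type origin and selected with ampicillin via the β-lactamase gene. An f1 origin and remnants of the lac region (lac promoter/operator, lacZα and lacI fragments) are carried over from the backbone. The sequenced record is 5,675 nt, consistent with the stated backbone plus an insert of about 1.6 kb.

The ACVR1 coding sequence sits directly downstream of an SP6 promoter, which in turn lies downstream of the simian CMV IE94 enhancer/promoter. In this typical pCS2+ arrangement, SP6 polymerase can produce sense RNA in vitro, and the CMV element could also drive expression in vertebrate cells. The open reading frame is followed by a C-terminal epitope tag, listed as FLAG in the catalogue and annotated as two tandem FLAG copies in the feature table, and then by an SV40 polyadenylation signal. A T7 promoter fragment and a T3 promoter lie downstream in the antisense orientation.

The insert carries the substitutions S192A and S194A. Going by the title of the associated publication, these belong to a study of serine/threonine requirements in the receptor's GS domain, the region phosphorylated by type II receptors during activation. That work examined fibrodysplasia ossificans progressiva mutant ACVR1 in zebrafish, so the synthesized RNA was presumably used in that model to test receptor signalling, although the record does not describe the delivery method.
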