Features (pLannotate 1.2.2; 16 found; start..end, strand, type, name):
     35..53      +  promoter       SP6 promoter: promoter for bacteriophage SP6 RNA polymerase
     85..1611    +  CDS            ACVR1: ACVR1_HUMAN - Also known as ACVRLK2. Experimental evidence at protein level: Swiss-Prot protein existence level 1. Bone morphogenetic protein (BMP) type I receptor that is involved in a wide variety of biological processes, including bone, heart, cartilage, nervous, and reproductive system development and regulation (PubMed:20628059, PubMed:22977237). As a type I receptor, forms heterotetrameric receptor complexes with the type II receptors AMHR2, ACVR2A ors ACVR2B (PubMed:17911401). Upon binding of ligands such as BMP7 or GDF2/BMP9 to the heteromeric complexes, type II receptors transphosphor
   1630..1677    +  CDS            2xFLAG: two tandem FLAG® epitope tags
   1705..1722    -  promoter       T7 promoter (fragment): promoter for bacteriophage T7 RNA polymerase
   1727..1861    -  polyA_signal   SV40 poly(A) signal: SV40 polyadenylation signal
   1974..1992    -  promoter       T3 promoter: promoter for bacteriophage T3 RNA polymerase
   2037..2053    -  protein_bind   lac operator: The lac repressor binds to the lac operator to inhibit transcription in E. coli. This inhibition can be relieved by adding lactose or isopropyl-β-D-thiogalactopyranoside (IPTG). lac repressor encoded by lacI
   2061..2091    -  promoter       lac promoter: promoter for the E. coli lac operon
   2106..2127    -  protein_bind   CAP binding site: CAP binding activates transcription in the presence of cAMP. E. coli catabolite activator protein
   2140..2232    -  CDS            lacI (fragment): lac repressor; lacI; The lac repressor binds to the lac operator to inhibit transcription in E. coli. This inhibition can be relieved by adding lactose or isopropyl-β-D-thiogalactopyranoside (IPTG).
   2415..3003    -  rep_origin     ori: high-copy-number ColE1/pMB1/pBR322/pUC origin of replication
   3174..4034    -  CDS            AmpR: β-lactamase; bla; confers resistance to ampicillin, carbenicillin, and related antibiotics
   4035..4139    -  promoter       AmpR promoter: bla
   4192..4620    -  rep_origin     f1 ori (sequence partly withheld): f1 bacteriophage origin of replication; arrow indicates direction of (+) strand synthesis
   4625..4691    -  CDS            lacZα (fragment): LacZα fragment of β-galactosidase; lacZ fragment
   4698..5675    +  promoter       CMV IE94 promoter: enhancer/promoter region of simian cytomegalovirus major immediate early transcription unit IE94
>Addgene plasmid #206179 | ACVR1-TSAA | addgene full sequence | sequence record 406386 | Addgene NGS Result
CGCCATTCTGCCTGGGGACGTCGGAGCAAGCTTGATTTAGGTGACACTATAGAATACAAGCTACTTGTTC
TTTTTGCAGGATCCATGGTAGATGGAGTGATGATTCTTCCTGTGCTTATCATGATTGCTCTCCCCTCCCC
TAGTATGGAAGATGAGAAGCCCAAGGTCAACCCCAAACTCTACATGTGTGTGTGTGAAGGTCTCTCCTGC
GGTAATGAGGACCACTGTGAAGGCCAGCAGTGCTTTTCCTCACTGAGCATCAACGATGGCTTCCACGTCT
ACCAGAAAGGCTGCTTCCAGGTTTATGAGCAGGGAAAGATGACCTGTAAGACCCCGCCGTCCCCTGGCCA
AGCTGTGGAGTGCTGCCAAGGGGACTGGTGTAACAGGAACATCACGGCCCAGCTGCCCACTAAAGGAAAA
TCCTTCCCTGGAACACAGAATTTCCACTTGGAGGTTGGCCTCATTATTCTCTCTGTAGTGTTCGCAGTAT
GTCTTTTAGCCTGCCTGCTGGGAGTTGCTCTCCGAAAATTTAAAAGGCGCAACCAAGAACGCCTCAATCC
CCGAGACGTGGAGTATGGCACTATCGAAGGGCTCATCACCACCAATGTTGGAGACAGCACTTTAGCAGAT
TTATTGGATCATTCGTGTACATCAGGAGCTGGCGCTGGTCTTCCTTTTCTGGTACAAAGAACAGTGGCTC
GCCAGATTACACTGTTGGAGTGTGTCGGGAAAGGCAGGTATGGTGAGGTGTGGAGGGGCAGCTGGCAAGG
GGAAAATGTTGCCGTGAAGATCTTCTCCTCCCGTGATGAGAAGTCATGGTTCAGGGAAACGGAATTGTAC
AACACTGTGATGCTGAGGCATGAAAATATCTTAGGTTTCATTGCTTCAGACATGACATCAAGACACTCCA
GTACCCAGCTGTGGTTAATTACACATTATCATGAAATGGGATCGTTGTACGACTATCTTCAGCTTACTAC
TCTGGATACAGTTAGCTGCCTTCGAATAGTGCTGTCCATAGCTAGTGGTCTTGCACATTTGCACATAGAG
ATATTTGGGACCCAAGGGAAACCAGCCATTGCCCATCGAGATTTAAAGAGCAAAAATATTCTGGTTAAGA
AGAATGGACAGTGTTGCATAGCAGATTTGGGCCTGGCAGTCATGCATTCCCAGAGCACCAATCAGCTTGA
TGTGGGGAACAATCCCCGTGTGGGCACCAAGCGCTACATGGCCCCCGAAGTTCTAGATGAAACCATCCAG
GTGGATTGTTTCGATTCTTATAAAAGGGTCGATATTTGGGCCTTTGGACTTGTTTTGTGGGAAGTGGCCA
GGCGGATGGTGAGCAATGGTATAGTGGAGGATTACAAGCCACCGTTCTACGATGTGGTTCCCAATGACCC
AAGTTTTGAAGATATGAGGAAGGTAGTCTGTGTGGATCAACAAAGGCCAAACATACCCAACAGATGGTTC
TCAGACCCGACATTAACCTCTCTGGCCAAGCTAATGAAAGAATGCTGGTATCAAAATCCATCCGCAAGAC
TCACAGCACTGCGTATCAAAAAGACTTTGACCAAAATTGATAATTCCCTCGACAAATTGAAAACTGACTG
TAATCGATTTAAAGCTATGGATTACAAGGATGATGATGATAAGGATTACAAGGATGATGATGATAAGAAT
TCAAGGCCTCTCGAGCCTCTAGAACTATAGTGAGTCGTATTACGTAGATCCAGACATGATAAGATACATT
GATGAGTTTGGACAAACCACAACTAGAATGCAGTGAAAAAAATGCTTTATTTGTGAAATTTGTGATGCTA
TTGCTTTATTTGTAACCATTATAAGCTGCAATAAACAAGTTAACAACAACAATTGCATTCATTTTATGTT
TCAGGTTCAGGGGGAGGTGTGGGAGGTTTTTTAATTCGCGGCCGCGGCGCCAATGCATTGGGCCCGGTAC
CCAGCTTTTGTTCCCTTTAGTGAGGGTTAATTGCGCGCTTGGCGTAATCATGGTCATAGCTGTTTCCTGT
GTGAAATTGTTATCCGCTCACAATTCCACACAACATACGAGCCGGGAGCATAAAGTGTAAAGCCTGGGGT
GCCTAATGAGTGAGCTAACTCACATTAATTGCGTTGCGCTCACTGCCCGCTTTCCAGTCGGGAAACCTGT
CGTGCCAGCTGCATTAATGAATCGGCCAACGCGCGGGGAGAGGCGGTTTGCGTATTGGGCGCTCTTCCGC
TTCCTCGCTCACTGACTCGCTGCGCTCGGTCGTTCGGCTGCGGCGAGCGGTATCAGCTCACTCAAAGGCG
GTAATACGGTTATCCACAGAATCAGGGGATAACGCAGGAAAGAACATGTGAGCAAAAGGCCAGCAAAAGG
CCAGGAACCGTAAAAAGGCCGCGTTGCTGGCGTTTTTCCATAGGCTCCGCCCCCCTGACGAGCATCACAA
AAATCGACGCTCAAGTCAGAGGTGGCGAAACCCGACAGGACTATAAAGATACCAGGCGTTTCCCCCTGGA
AGCTCCCTCGTGCGCTCTCCTGTTCCGACCCTGCCGCTTACCGGATACCTGTCCGCCTTTCTCCCTTCGG
GAAGCGTGGCGCTTTCTCATAGCTCACGCTGTAGGTATCTCAGTTCGGTGTAGGTCGTTCGCTCCAAGCT
GGGCTGTGTGCACGAACCCCCCGTTCAGCCCGACCGCTGCGCCTTATCCGGTAACTATCGTCTTGAGTCC
AACCCGGTAAGACACGACTTATCGCCACTGGCAGCAGCCACTGGTAACAGGATTAGCAGAGCGAGGTATG
TAGGCGGTGCTACAGAGTTCTTGAAGTGGTGGCCTAACTACGGCTACACTAGAAGAACAGTATTTGGTAT
CTGCGCTCTGCTGAAGCCAGTTACCTTCGGAAAAAGAGTTGGTAGCTCTTGATCCGGCAAACAAACCACC
GCTGGTAGCGGTGGTTTTTTTGTTTGCAAGCAGCAGATTACGCGCAGAAAAAAAGGATCTCAAGAAGATC
CTTTGATCTTTTCTACGGGGTCTGACGCTCAGTGGAACGAAAACTCACGTTAAGGGATTTTGGTCATGAG
ATTATCAAAAAGGATCTTCACCTAGATCCTTTTAAATTAAAAATGAAGTTTTAAATCAATCTAAAGTATA
TATGAGTAAACTTGGTCTGACAGTTACCAATGCTTAATCAGTGAGGCACCTATCTCAGCGATCTGTCTAT
TTCGTTCATCCATAGTTGCCTGACTCCCCGTCGTGTAGATAACTACGATACGGGAGGGCTTACCATCTGG
CCCCAGTGCTGCAATGATACCGCGAGACCCACGCTCACCGGCTCCAGATTTATCAGCAATAAACCAGCCA
GCCGGAAGGGCCGAGCGCAGAAGTGGTCCTGCAACTTTATCCGCCTCCATCCAGTCTATTAATTGTTGCC
GGGAAGCTAGAGTAAGTAGTTCGCCAGTTAATAGTTTGCGCAACGTTGTTGCCATTGCTACAGGCATCGT
GGTGTCACGCTCGTCGTTTGGTATGGCTTCATTCAGCTCCGGTTCCCAACGATCAAGGCGAGTTACATGA
TCCCCCATGTTGTGCAAAAAAGCGGTTAGCTCCTTCGGTCCTCCGATCGTTGTCAGAAGTAAGTTGGCCG
CAGTGTTATCACTCATGGTTATGGCAGCACTGCATAATTCTCTTACTGTCATGCCATCCGTAAGATGCTT
TTCTGTGACTGGTGAGTACTCAACCAAGTCATTCTGAGAATAGTGTATGCGGCGACCGAGTTGCTCTTGC
CCGGCGTCAATACGGGATAATACCGCGCCACATAGCAGAACTTTAAAAGTGCTCATCATTGGAAAACGTT
CTTCGGGGCGAAAACTCTCAAGGATCTTACCGCTGTTGAGATCCAGTTCGATGTAACCCACTCGTGCACC
CAACTGATCTTCAGCATCTTTTACTTTCACCAGCGTTTCTGGGTGAGCAAAAACAGGAAGGCAAAATGCC
GCAAAAAAGGGAATAAGGGCGACACGGAAATGTTGAATACTCATACTCTTCCTTTTTCAATATTATTGAA
GCATTTATCAGGGTTATTGTCTCATGAGCGGATACATATTTGAATGTATTTAGAAAAATAAACAAATAGG
GGTTCCGCGCACATTTCCCCGAAAAGTGCCACCTAAATTGTAAGCGTTAATATTTTGTTAAAATTCGCGT
TAAATTTTTGTTAAATCAGCTCATTTTTTAACCAATAGGCCGAAATCGGCAAAATCCCTTATAAATCAAA
AGAATAGACCGAGATAGGGT
[37 nt withheld, positions 4291-4327]
AAAGAACGTGGACTCCAACGTCAAAGG
[49 nt withheld, positions 4355-4403]
T
[91 nt withheld, positions 4405-4495]
G
[124 nt withheld, positions 4497-4620]
CCCATTCGCCATTCAGGCTGCGCAACTGTTGGGAAGGGCGATCGGTGCGGGCCTCTTCGCTATTACGCCA
GTCGACCGCCAATTCAATATGGCGTATATGGACTCATGCCAATTCAATATGGTGGATCTGGACCTGTGCC
AATTCAATATGGCGTATATGGACTCGTGCCAATTCAATATGGTGGATCTGGACCCCAGCCAATTCAATAT
GGCGGACTTGGCACCATGCCAATTCAATATGGCGGACCTGGCACTGTGCCAACTGGGGAGGGGTCTACTT
GGCACGGTGCCAAGTTTGAGGAGGGGTCTTGGCCCTGTGCCAAGTCCGCCATATTGAATTGGCATGGTGC
CAATAATGGCGGCCATATTGGCTATATGCCAGGATCAATATATAGGCAATATCCAATATGGCCCTATGCC
AATATGGCTATTGGCCAGGTTCAATACTATGTATTGGCCCTATGCCATATAGTATTCCATATATGGGTTT
TCCTATTGACGTAGATAGCCCCTCCCAATGGGCGGTCCCATATACCATATATGGGGCTTCCTAATACCGC
CCATAGCCACTCCCCCATTGACGTCAATGGTCTCTATATATGGTCTTTCCTATTGACGTCATATGGGCGG
TCCTATTGACGTATATGGCGCCTCCCCCATTGACGTCAATTACGGTAAATGGCCCGCCTGGCTCAATGCC
CATTGACGTCAATAGGACCACCCACCATTGACGTCAATGGGATGGCTCATTGCCCATTCATATCCGTTCT
CACGCCCCCTATTGACGTCAATGACGGTAAATGGCCCACTTGGCAGTACATCAATATCTATTAATAGTAA
CTTGGCAAGTACATTACTATTGGAAGTACGCCAGGGTACATTGGCAGTACTCCCATTGACGTCAATGGCG
GTAAATGGCCCGCGATGGCTGCCAAGTACATCCCCATTGACGTCAATGGGGAGGGGCAATGACGCAAATG
GGCGTTCCATTGACGTAAATGGGCGGTAGGCGTGCCTAATGGGAGGTCTATATAAGCAATGCTCGTTTAG
GGAAC
