>Addgene plasmid #206179 | ACVR1-TSAA | depositor partial sequence | sequence record 402717 | ACVR1-TSAA sequence 1697 bps
AGCATGCTCGTTTAGGGAACCGCCATTCTGCCTGGGAACGTCGGAGCAAGCTTGATTTAGGTGACACTAT
AGAATACAAGCTACTTGTTCTTTTTGCAGGATCCATGGTAGATGGAGTGATGATTCTTCCTGTGCTTATC
ATGATTGCTCTCCCCTCCCCTAGTATGGAAGATGAGAAGCCCAAGGTCAACCCCAAACTCTACATGTGTG
TGTGTGAAGGTCTCTCCTGCGGTAATGAGGACCACTGTGAAGGCCAGCAGTGCTTTTCCTCACTGAGCAT
CAACGATGGCTTCCACGTCTACCAGAAAGGCTGCTTCCAGGTTTATGAGCAGGGAAAGATGACCTGTAAG
ACCCCGCCGTCCCCTGGCCAAGCTGTGGAGTGCTGCCAAGGGGACTGGTGTAACAGGAACATCACGGCCC
AGCTGCCCACTAAAGGAAAATCCTTCCCTGGAACACAGAATTTCCACTTGGAGGTTGGCCTCATTATTCT
CTCTGTAGTGTTCGCAGTATGTCTTTTAGCCTGCCTGCTGGGAGTTGCTCTCCGAAAATTTAAARGGCGC
AACCAAGAACGCCTCAATCCCCGAGACGTGGAGTATGGCACTATCGAAGGGCTCATCACCACCAATGTTG
GAGACAGCACTTTAGCAGATTTATTGGATCATTCGTGTACATCAGGAGCTGGCGCTGGTCTTCCTTTTCT
GGTACAAAGAACAGTGGCTCGCCAGATTACACTGTTGGAGTGTGTCGGGAAAGGCAGGTATGGTGAGGTG
TGGAGGGGCAGCTGGCAAGGGGAAAATGTTGCCGTGAAGATCTTCTCCTCCCGTGATGAGAAGTCATGGT
TCAGGGAAACGGAATTGTACAACACTGTGATGCTGAGGCATGAAAATATCTTAGGTTTCATTGCTTCAGA
CATGACATCAAGACACTCCAGTACCCAGCTGTGGTTAATTACACATTATCATGAAATGGGATCGTTGTAC
GACTATCTTCAGCTTACTACTCTGGATACAGTTAGCTGCCTTCGAATAGTGCTGTCCATAGCTAGTGGTC
TTGCACATTTGCACATAGAGATATTTGGGACCCAAGGGAAACCAGCCATTGCCCATCGAGATTTAAAGAG
CAAAAATATTCTGGTTAAGAAGAATGGACAGTGTTGCATAGCAGATTTGGGCCTGGCAGTCATGCATTCC
CAGAGCACCAATCAGCTTGATGTGGGGAACAATCCCCGTGTGGGCACCAAGCGCTACATGGCCCCCGAAG
TTCTAGATGAAACCATCCAGGTGGATTGTTTCGATTCTTATAAAAGGGTCGATATTTGGGCCTTTGGACT
TGTTTTGTGGGAAGTGGCCAGGCGGATGGTGAGCAATGGTATAGTGGAGGATTACAAGCCACCGTTCTAC
GATGTGGTTCCCAATGACCCAAGTTTTGAAGATATGAGGAAGGTAGTCTGTGTGGATCAACAAAGGCCAA
ACATACCCAACAGATGGTTCTCAGACCCGACATTAACCTCTCTGGCCAAGCTAATGAAAGAATGCTGGTA
TCAAAATCCATCCGCAAGACTCACAGCACTGCGTATCAAAAAGACTTTGACCAAAATTGATAATTCCCTC
GACAAATTGAAAACTGACTGTAATCGATTTAAAGCTATGGATTACAAGGATGATGATGATAAGGATTACA
AGGATGATGATGATAAG
