>Addgene plasmid #206179 | ACVR1-TSAA | depositor partial sequence | sequence record 402718 | between the CMV forward and T7 binding sites
ATGGTAGATGGAGTGATGATTCTTCCTGTGCTTATCATGATTGCTCTCCCCTCCCCTAGTATGGAAGATG
AGAAGCCCAAGGTCAACCCCAAACTCTACATGTGTGTGTGTGAAGGTCTCTCCTGCGGTAATGAGGACCA
CTGTGAAGGCCAGCAGTGCTTTTCCTCACTGAGCATCAACGATGGCTTCCACGTCTACCAGAAAGGCTGC
TTCCAGGTTTATGAGCAGGGAAAGATGACCTGTAAGACCCCGCCGTCCCCTGGCCAAGCTGTGGAGTGCT
GCCAAGGGGACTGGTGTAACAGGAACATCACGGCCCAGCTGCCCACTAAAGGAAAATCCTTCCCTGGAAC
ACAGAATTTCCACTTGGAGGTTGGCCTCATTATTCTCTCTGTAGTGTTCGCAGTATGTCTTTTAGCCTGC
CTGCTGGGAGTTGCTCTCCGAAAATTTAAARGGCGCAACCAAGAACGCCTCAATCCCCGAGACGTGGAGT
ATGGCACTATCGAAGGGCTCATCACCACCAATGTTGGAGACAGCACTTTAGCAGATTTATTGGATCATTC
GTGTACATCAGGAGCTGGCGCTGGTCTTCCTTTTCTGGTACAAAGAACAGTGGCTCGCCAGATTACACTG
TTGGAGTGTGTCGGGAAAGGCAGGTATGGTGAGGTGTGGAGGGGCAGCTGGCAAGGGGAAAATGTTGCCG
TGAAGATCTTCTCCTCCCGTGATGAGAAGTCATGGTTCAGGGAAACGGAATTGTACAACACTGTGATGCT
GAGGCATGAAAATATCTTAGGTTTCATTGCTTCAGACATGACATCAAGACACTCCAGTACCCAGCTGTGG
TTAATTACACATTATCATGAAATGGGATCGTTGTACGACTATCTTCAGCTTACTACTCTGGATACAGTTA
GCTGCCTTCGAATAGTGCTGTCCATAGCTAGTGGTCTTGCACATTTGCACATAGAGATATTTGGGACCCA
AGGGAAACCAGCCATTGCCCATCGAGATTTAAAGAGCAAAAATATTCTGGTTAAGAAGAATGGACAGTGT
TGCATAGCAGATTTGGGCCTGGCAGTCATGCATTCCCAGAGCACCAATCAGCTTGATGTGGGGAACAATC
CCCGTGTGGGCACCAAGCGCTACATGGCCCCCGAAGTTCTAGATGAAACCATCCAGGTGGATTGTTTCGA
TTCTTATAAAAGGGTCGATATTTGGGCCTTTGGACTTGTTTTGTGGGAAGTGGCCAGGCGGATGGTGAGC
AATGGTATAGTGGAGGATTACAAGCCACCGTTCTACGATGTGGTTCCCAATGACCCAAGTTTTGAAGATA
TGAGGAAGGTAGTCTGTGTGGATCAACAAAGGCCAAACATACCCAACAGATGGTTCTCAGACCCGACATT
AACCTCTCTGGCCAAGCTAATGAAAGAATGCTGGTATCAAAATCCATCCGCAAGACTCACAGCACTGCGT
ATCAAAAAGACTTTGACCAAAATTGATAATTCCCTCGACAAATTGAAAACTGACTGTAATCGATTTAAAG
CTATGGATTACAAGGATGATGATGATAAGGATTACAAGGATGATGATGATAAG
